>Addgene plasmid #29032 | pEMS1101 | addgene partial sequence | sequence record 41208 | pEMS1307-fwd 5'-ccgcacgtctaagaaaccat-3'
AAATAGGCGTATCACGAGGCCCTTTCGTCTTCAAGAATTAATTCCGATCATATTCAATAACCCTTAATGA
ATTCGAGCTCCTAGGCCGGCCGTAACCGCGGCTGCTTCGCTTCCCGAGACCGATGTCGGGGGCCCGGGGG
GACCCCCGATATCCTCGGGCCCCAACCTCCAAGACCACCCTTCCCTCCCTCCGCCCCCATAACCCGCCCC
CAGGCCCGGTCCTTTAAGCCCCTGAGAGCTCCTGCGCCCTCTCGGGGCCGGGAAGGGAAATGGCCCCGCA
GTGGCTTTAACCCTTTCCCTTCCTTCTTAAAGGGACCGACACCCAAGCCTTCTTCCCCAGTCTGGAGGAA
TCTTTACAGAAGGGTTGGATGTTTGCGGAGAAGCACCACCCCATCCCCCCTTATCTTCGCCTCCAACCTT
GTCTGTTATTTTCTCCCCCATATACATTCAAAGGTTGGGGCTTGGAATTTAGGATTGCAGAGGAGGCGAG
CGCTGGGAGTCAGGGTCTCCAAGGTCGGGCCGGGGGCGGGGGGGCGGTGGGGCGGTGGGCAGGGGGCGAG
CTGGGGAGAGAGCGCTGGGGTCACTGAATGAAGACAGAGGTTGGGACCCCCTGCACTGCTGGGTCCTAAT
GGAGGAGAGCAGGAGCTCTGGGCATATAAATAGAGAAAGGTCTGGGGGTTTGCACTCCTGGGTGTGCAGA
CAGTGGGGGTGGGGGGTCCCCACACCAGTTCTGAATGTATATCTGATGCGTGTGACCCTCTTCCTCCTTT
ACAGCCACCCTGACTTTCCTTCC
