>Addgene plasmid #29032 | pEMS1101 | addgene partial sequence | sequence record 42333 | CRE-R 5'-gcaaacggacagaagcattt-3'
ACATGTCCATCAGGTTCTTGCGAACCTCATCACTCGTTGCATCGACCGGTAATGCAGGCAAATTTTGGTG
TACGGTCAGTAAATTGGATAACTTGTACAGCTCGTCCATGCCGAGAGTGATCCCGGCGGCGGTCACGAAC
TCCAGCAGGACCATGTGATCGCGCTTCTCGTTGGGGTCTTTGCTCAGGGCGGACTGGGTGCTCAGGTAGT
GGTTGTCGGGCAGCAGCACGGGGCCGTCGCCGATGGGGGTGTTCTGCTGGTAGTGGTCGGCGAGCTGCAC
GCTGCCGTCCTCGATGTTGTGGCGGATCTTGAAGTTCACCTTGATGCCGTTCTTCTGCTTGTCGGCCATG
ATATAGACGTTGTGGCTGTTGTAGTTGTACTCCAGCTTGTGCCCCAGGATGTTGCCGTCCTCCTTGAAGT
CGATGCCCTTCAGCTCGATGCGGTTCACCAGGGTGTCGCCCTCGAACTTCACCTCGGCGCGGGTCTTGTA
GTTGCCGTCGTCCTTGAAGAAGATGGTGCGCTCCTGGACGTAGCCTTCGGGCATGGCGGACTTGAAGAAG
TCGTGCTGCTTCATGTGGTCGGGGTAGCGGCTGAAGCACTGCACGCCGTAGGTCAGGGTGGTCACGAGGG
TGGGCCAGGGCACGGGCAGCTTGCCGGTGGTGCAGATGAACTTCAGGGTCAGCTTGCCGTAGGTGGCATC
GCCCTCGCCCTCGCCGGACACGCTGAACTTGTGGCCGTTTACGTCGCCGTCCAGCTCGACCAGGATGGGC
ACCACCCCGGTGAACAGCTCCTCGCCCTTGCTCACCATGGTGGCGGCGAA
