[The description below was written by a language model from this plasmid's Addgene catalogue record.]
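Description:
pEMS1101 is a Pleiades Promoter Project plasmid built on the large pEMS1302 backbone (about 17.5 kb without insert). It is maintained in E. coli as a high-copy plasmid under ampicillin selection. The record does not name the origin of replication or list any other backbone elements, and no feature table is available. The structure of the backbone beyond the reporter cassette therefore cannot be described from the information given.

The insert is Ple233, a 1,216 bp human MiniPromoter designed from regulatory sequence of TNNT1, the gene encoding slow skeletal muscle troponin T. It was cloned between FseI and AscI sites, upstream of a backbone-encoded EGFP-Cre-NLS reporter. In this arrangement the insert is not a coding sequence but a compact synthetic promoter intended to reproduce part of the expression pattern of its source gene. The fusion it drives combines green fluorescence for direct visualisation, Cre recombinase activity, and a nuclear localisation signal that concentrates the protein in the nucleus. Cre activity allows recombination of loxP-flanked targets, for example to switch on a reporter allele or for lineage marking.

The plasmid belongs to a collection of MiniPromoter constructs developed as a toolbox for driving selective, region- or cell-type-restricted expression in the brain. For this particular construct, the record states explicitly that reporter expression under Ple233 has not been tested. Its specificity and strength should therefore be regarded as uncharacterised.
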