Addgene plasmid #29032: pEMS1101
Purpose: Expression of the reporter gene under the control of the MiniPromoter in this plasmid has not been tested
Depositing lab: Elizabeth Simpson. Depositing organization: University of British Columbia. Publication: A regulatory toolbox of MiniPromoters to drive selective expression in the brain. Portales-Casamar E, Swanson DJ, Liu L, de Leeuw CN, Banks KG, Ho Sui SJ, Fulton DL, Ali J, Amirabbasi M, Arenillas DJ, Babyak N, Black SF, Bonaguro RJ, Brauer E, Candido TR, Castellarin M, Chen J, Chen Y, Cheng JC, Chopra V, Docking TR, Dreolini L, D'Souza CA, Flynn EK, Glenn R, Hatakka K, Hearty TG, Imanian B, Jiang S, Khorasan-zadeh S, Komljenovic I, Laprise S, Liao NY, Lim JS, Lithwick S, Liu F, Liu J, Lu M, McConechy M, McLeod AJ, Milisavljevic M, Mis J, O'Connor K, Palma B, Palmquist DL, Schmouth JF, Swanson MI, Tam B, Ticoll A, Turner JL, Varhol R, Vermeulen J, Watkins RF, Wilson G, Wong BK, Wong SH, Wong TY, Yang GS, Ypsilanti AR, Jones SJ, Holt RA, Goldowitz D, Wasserman WW, Simpson EM. Proc Natl Acad Sci U S A. 2010 Sep 21. 107(38):16589-94. 10.1073/pnas.1009158107 PubMed 20807748.
Backbone
  Vector backbone: pEMS1302
  Backbone size w/o insert (bp): 17451
  Vector type: Pleiades Promoter Project [sic, Pleaides Plieades]
Growth in bacteria
  Bacterial resistance: Ampicillin, 100 μg/mL
  Growth temperature: 37°C
  Growth strain: DH5alpha
  Growth instructions: DH10B
  Copy number: High Copy
Gene/Insert
  Gene/Insert name: Ple233 (alt names: TNNT1; Troponin T, slow skeletal muscle)
  Species: H. sapiens (human)
  Insert size (bp): 1216
  Entrez Gene: TNNT1 (a.k.a. ANM, NEM5, STNT, TNT, TNTS)
  Tag / fusion protein: EGFP-Cre-NLS (C terminal on backbone)
  Cloning method: Restriction Enzyme; 5′ cloning site FseI (unknown if destroyed); 3′ cloning site AscI (unknown if destroyed)
  Sequencing primers: 5′ Unknown
Terms and licenses: Academic/Nonprofit Terms; Industry Terms: Not Available to Industry
How to cite: pEMS1101 was a gift from Elizabeth Simpson (Addgene plasmid # 29032 ; http://n2t.net/addgene:29032 ; RRID:Addgene_29032)
